Addgene plasmid #43816: Active Wnt7A-V5
Depositing lab: Xi He. Depositing organization: Boston Children's Hospital. Publication: Disulfide Bond Requirements for Active Wnt Ligands. MacDonald BT, Hien A, Zhang X, Iranloye O, Virshup DM, Waterman ML, He X. J Biol Chem. 2014 May 19. pii: jbc.M114.575027. 10.1074/jbc.M114.575027 PubMed 24841207.
Backbone
  Vector backbone: pcDNA3.2/V5-DEST
  Backbone manufacturer: Invitrogen
  Backbone size w/o insert (bp): 7711
  Vector type: Mammalian Expression
  Selectable markers: Neomycin (select with G418)
Growth in bacteria
  Bacterial resistance: Ampicillin, 100 μg/mL
  Growth temperature: 37°C
  Growth strain: DH5alpha
  Copy number: High Copy
Gene/Insert
  Gene/Insert name: human WNT7A
  Species: H. sapiens (human)
  Entrez Gene: WNT7A (a.k.a. Wnt-7a)
  Promoter: CMV
  Tag / fusion protein: V5 (C terminal on insert)
  Cloning method: Gateway Cloning
  Sequencing primers: 5′ CMV-F; 3′ TK-pA-R
Terms and licenses: Academic/Nonprofit Terms; Industry Terms: Not Available to Industry
How to cite: Active Wnt7A-V5 was a gift from Xi He (Addgene plasmid # 43816 ; http://n2t.net/addgene:43816 ; RRID:Addgene_43816)
