[The description below was written by a language model from this plasmid's Addgene catalogue record.]
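Description:
Active Wnt7A-V5 is a mammalian expression plasmid built on the Invitrogen pcDNA3.2/V5-DEST Gateway destination backbone, into which the human WNT7A open reading frame was transferred by Gateway recombination. It is maintained in E. coli as a high-copy plasmid under ampicillin selection, and it carries a neomycin resistance marker so that transfected mammalian cells can be selected with G418 to obtain stable lines. No feature table accompanies the record, so details such as the origin of replication, the recombination scars flanking the insert and the exact polyadenylation signal are not explicitly listed. The 3′ sequencing primer name does suggest a TK polyadenylation region downstream of the insert.

Expression of WNT7A is driven by the CMV promoter, a strong constitutive viral promoter widely used for high-level expression in cultured mammalian cells. The coding sequence is fused at its C terminus to a V5 epitope tag, which allows the secreted Wnt protein to be detected or immunoprecipitated with anti-V5 antibodies without a ligand-specific antibody. The "Active" designation indicates that the tagged ligand is intended to retain signalling function, a relevant point because C-terminal tagging can impair Wnt activity, though the record does not describe how this was achieved in the construct. The associated study concerns the disulfide bond requirements of active Wnt ligands, and the plasmid is suited to transient or stable production of tagged human Wnt7A for assays of Wnt secretion, detection and pathway activation in mammalian cells.
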