>Addgene plasmid #43816 | Active Wnt7A-V5 | addgene partial sequence | sequence record 59693 | TK-pA-R 5'-ttgtctccttccgtgtttca-3'
ATTACTAACCGGTACGCGTAGAATCGAGACCGAGGAGAGGGTTAGGGATAGGCTTACCTCCGCCCTTGCA
CGTGTACATCTCCGTGCGCTCGCTGCACGTGTTGCACTTGACATAGCAGCACCAGTGGAACTTACAGTTG
CACTGCCACACGCGGGCGTACTGGTGGGTGTTGTAGCCACGCCCACAGCACATGAGGTCACAGCCGCTGG
CCTGGGGAGCCGTCTTGTTGCAGGCGCGGCCCTGGGTGCCCACACTGCCGGTCACCGGGTCCTCCTCGCA
GTAGTTGGGCGACTTCTCGATGTACACCAGGTCCGTGTCCATGGGCTTGCGGTACGACAGTGGCTTCTTG
ATCTTCAGGAAGGTGGGCCGCTTGTTGCGGCTGGCACGCACAGGCTCCACGTGAACGGCCTCGTTGTACT
TGTCCTTGAGCACGTAGCCCAGCTCCCGAAACTGTGGCAGTGTGGTCCAGCACGTCTTGGTGGTGCACGA
GCCTGACACGCCGTGGCACTTACATTCCAGCTTCATGTTCTCCTCCAGGATCTTTCGGCCTGCCTCGTTG
TTGTGCAAGTTCATGAGAGTCCGGGCATTCTGCTTGATCTCCCGGGCATCCACAAAGACCTTGGCGAAGC
CGATGCCGTAGCGGATGTCGGCAGAGCAGCCACCCCACTTCCAGCCCTCGTCCCGGTGGTACTGGCCTTG
CTTCTCTTTGTCGCAGCCACAGTCGCTCAGGTTGCCCTGGGTACAGGCAGCTGTGATGGCGTGGGCCACG
CCGGCGGCAATGATGGCGTAGGTGAACGCAGCCTCCCGGCTCCCCACTTTGAGCTCCTTCCCGAAGACGG
TGCGCTCTCCCA
