LOCUS       Exported 6519 bp ds-DNA circular SYN 12-MAY-2021
DEFINITION  synthetic circular DNA
ACCESSION   .
VERSION     .
KEYWORDS    Active Wnt7A-V5
SOURCE      synthetic DNA construct
  ORGANISM  synthetic DNA construct
REFERENCE   1 (bases 1 to 6519)
  AUTHORS   MacDonald BT, Hien A, Zhang X, Iranloye O, Virshup DM, Waterman ML,
            He X
  TITLE     Disulfide Bond Requirements for Active Wnt Ligands.
  JOURNAL   J Biol Chem. 2014 May 19. pii: jbc.M114.575027.
  PUBMED    24841207
REFERENCE   2 (bases 1 to 6519)
  AUTHORS   .
  TITLE     Direct Submission
  JOURNAL   Exported May 12, 2021 from SnapGene Server 1.1.58
            http://www.snapgene.com
FEATURES             Location/Qualifiers
     source          1..6519
                     /organism="synthetic DNA construct"
                     /mol_type="other DNA"
     primer_bind     complement(44..63)
                     /label=pRS-marker
                     /note="pRS vectors, use to sequence yeast selectable
                     marker"
     enhancer        235..614
                     /label=CMV enhancer
                     /note="human cytomegalovirus immediate early enhancer"
     promoter        615..818
                     /label=CMV promoter
                     /note="human cytomegalovirus (CMV) immediate early
                     promoter"
     primer_bind     769..789
                     /label=CMV-F
                     /note="Human CMV immediate early promoter, forward primer"
     primer_bind     863..882
                     /label=T7
                     /note="T7 promoter, forward primer"
     promoter        863..881
                     /label=T7 promoter
                     /note="promoter for bacteriophage T7 RNA polymerase"
     protein_bind    911..935
                     /gene="mutant version of attB"
                     /label=attB1
                     /bound_moiety="BP Clonase(TM)"
                     /note="recombination site for the Gateway(R) BP reaction"
     CDS             2009..2050
                     /codon_start=1
                     /product="epitope tag from simian virus 5"
                     /label=V5 tag
                     /translation="GKPIPNPLLGLDST"
     primer_bind     complement(2090..2109)
                     /label=TK-pA-R
                     /note="Thymidine kinase polyA, reverse primer"
     polyA_signal    2134..2182
                     /label=HSV TK poly(A) signal
                     /note="herpes simplex virus thymidine kinase
                     polyadenylation signal (Cole and Stacy, 1985)"
     rep_origin      2384..2812
                     /direction=RIGHT
                     /label=f1 ori
                     /note="f1 bacteriophage origin of replication; arrow
                     indicates direction of (+) strand synthesis"
     primer_bind     complement(2471..2490)
                     /label=F1ori-R
                     /note="F1 origin, reverse primer"
     primer_bind     2681..2702
                     /label=F1ori-F
                     /note="F1 origin, forward primer"
     primer_bind     complement(2821..2841)
                     /label=pBABE 3'
                     /note="SV40 enhancer, reverse primer for pBABE vectors"
     promoter        2826..3155
                     /label=SV40 promoter
                     /note="SV40 enhancer and early promoter"
     rep_origin      3006..3141
                     /label=SV40 ori
                     /note="SV40 origin of replication"
     primer_bind     3068..3087
                     /label=SV40pro-F
                     /note="SV40 promoter/origin, forward primer"
     CDS             3222..4016
                     /codon_start=1
                     /gene="aph(3')-II (or nptII)"
                     /product="aminoglycoside phosphotransferase from Tn5"
                     /label=NeoR/KanR
                     /note="confers resistance to neomycin, kanamycin, and G418
                     (Geneticin(R))"
                     /translation="MIEQDGLHAGSPAAWVERLFGYDWAQQTIGCSDAAVFRLSAQGRP
                     VLFVKTDLSGALNELQDEAARLSWLATTGVPCAAVLDVVTEAGRDWLLLGEVPGQDLLS
                     SHLAPAEKVSIMADAMRRLHTLDPATCPFDHQAKHRIERARTRMEAGLVDQDDLDEEHQ
                     GLAPAELFARLKARMPDGEDLVVTHGDACLPNIMVENGRFSGFIDCGRLGVADRYQDIA
                     LATRDIAEELGGEWADRFLVLYGIAAPDSQRIAFYRLLDEFF"
     primer_bind     complement(3276..3295)
                     /label=Neo-R
                     /note="Neomycin resistance gene, reverse primer"
     primer_bind     3886..3905
                     /label=Neo-F
                     /note="Neomycin resistance gene, forward primer"
     polyA_signal    4192..4313
                     /label=SV40 poly(A) signal
                     /note="SV40 polyadenylation signal"
     primer_bind     complement(4229..4248)
                     /label=SV40pA-R
                     /note="SV40 polyA, reverse primer"
     primer_bind     4283..4302
                     /label=EBV-rev
                     /note="SV40 polyA terminator, reverse primer"
     primer_bind     complement(4362..4378)
                     /label=M13 rev
                     /note="common sequencing primer, one of multiple similar
                     variants"
     primer_bind     complement(4362..4378)
                     /label=M13 Reverse
                     /note="In lacZ gene. Also called M13-rev"
     primer_bind     complement(4375..4397)
                     /label=M13/pUC Reverse
                     /note="In lacZ gene"
     protein_bind    4386..4402
                     /label=lac operator
                     /bound_moiety="lac repressor encoded by lacI"
                     /note="The lac repressor binds to the lac operator to
                     inhibit transcription in E. coli. This inhibition can be
                     relieved by adding lactose or
                     isopropyl-beta-D-thiogalactopyranoside (IPTG)."
     promoter        complement(4410..4440)
                     /label=lac promoter
                     /note="promoter for the E. coli lac operon"
     protein_bind    4455..4476
                     /label=CAP binding site
                     /bound_moiety="E. coli catabolite activator protein"
                     /note="CAP binding activates transcription in the presence
                     of cAMP."
     primer_bind     complement(4593..4610)
                     /label=L4440
                     /note="L4440 vector, forward primer"
     rep_origin      complement(4764..5352)
                     /direction=LEFT
                     /label=ori
                     /note="high-copy-number ColE1/pMB1/pBR322/pUC origin of
                     replication"
     primer_bind     complement(4844..4863)
                     /label=pBR322ori-F
                     /note="pBR322 origin, forward primer"
     CDS             complement(5523..6383)
                     /codon_start=1
                     /gene="bla"
                     /product="beta-lactamase"
                     /label=AmpR
                     /note="confers resistance to ampicillin, carbenicillin, and
                     related antibiotics"
                     /translation="MSIQHFRVALIPFFAAFCLPVFAHPETLVKVKDAEDQLGARVGYI
                     ELDLNSGKILESFRPEERFPMMSTFKVLLCGAVLSRIDAGQEQLGRRIHYSQNDLVEYS
                     PVTEKHLTDGMTVRELCSAAITMSDNTAANLLLTTIGGPKELTAFLHNMGDHVTRLDRW
                     EPELNEAIPNDERDTTMPVAMATTLRKLLTGELLTLASRQQLIDWMEADKVAGPLLRSA
                     LPAGWFIADKSGAGERGSRGIIAALGPDGKPSRIVVIYTTGSQATMDERNRQIAEIGAS
                     LIKHW"
     primer_bind     6146..6165
                     /label=Amp-R
                     /note="Ampicillin resistance gene, reverse primer"
     promoter        complement(6384..6488)
                     /gene="bla"
                     /label=AmpR promoter
ORIGIN
        1 gacggatcgg gagatctccc gatcccctat ggtcgactct cagtacaatc tgctctgatg
       61 ccgcatagtt aagccagtat ctgctccctg cttgtgtgtt ggaggtcgct gagtagtgcg
      121 cgagcaaaat ttaagctaca acaaggcaag gcttgaccga caattgcatg aagaatctgc
      181 ttagggttag gcgttttgcg ctgcttcgcg atgtacgggc cagatatacg cgttgacatt
      241 gattattgac tagttattaa tagtaatcaa ttacggggtc attagttcat agcccatata
      301 tggagttccg cgttacataa cttacggtaa atggcccgcc tggctgaccg cccaacgacc
      361 cccgcccatt gacgtcaata atgacgtatg ttcccatagt aacgccaata gggactttcc
      421 attgacgtca atgggtggac tatttacggt aaactgccca cttggcagta catcaagtgt
      481 atcatatgcc aagtacgccc cctattgacg tcaatgacgg taaatggccc gcctggcatt
      541 atgcccagta catgacctta tgggactttc ctacttggca gtacatctac gtattagtca
      601 tcgctattac catggtgatg cggttttggc agtacatcaa tgggcgtgga tagcggtttg
      661 actcacgggg atttccaagt ctccacccca ttgacgtcaa tgggagtttg ttttggcacc
      721 aaaatcaacg ggactttcca aaatgtcgta acaactccgc cccattgacg caaatgggcg
      781 gtaggcgtgt acggtgggag gtctatataa gcagagctct ctggctaact agagaaccca
      841 ctgcttactg gcttatcgaa attaatacga ctcactatag ggagacccaa gctggctagt
      901 taagctatca acaagtttgt acaaaaaagc aggctccgcg gccgccccct tcaccatgaa
      961 ccggaaagcg cggcgctgcc tgggccacct ctttctcagc ctgggcatgg tctacctccg
     1021 gatcggtggc ttctcctcag tggtagctct gggcgcaagc atcatctgta acaagatccc
     1081 aggcctggct cccagacagc gggcgatctg ccagagccgg cccgacgcca tcatcgtcat
     1141 aggagaaggc tcacaaatgg gcctggacga gtgtcagttt cagttccgca atggccgctg
     1201 gaactgctct gcactgggag agcgcaccgt cttcgggaag gagctcaaag tggggagccg
     1261 ggaggctgcg ttcacctacg ccatcattgc cgccggcgtg gcccacgcca tcacagctgc
     1321 ctgtacccag ggcaacctga gcgactgtgg ctgcgacaaa gagaagcaag gccagtacca
     1381 ccgggacgag ggctggaagt ggggtggctg ctctgccgac atccgctacg gcatcggctt
     1441 cgccaaggtc tttgtggatg cccgggagat caagcagaat gcccggactc tcatgaactt
     1501 gcacaacaac gaggcaggcc gaaagatcct ggaggagaac atgaagctgg aatgtaagtg
     1561 ccacggcgtg tcaggctcgt gcaccaccaa gacgtgctgg accacactgc cacagtttcg
     1621 ggagctgggc tacgtgctca aggacaagta caacgaggcc gttcacgtgg agcctgtgcg
     1681 tgccagccgc aacaagcggc ccaccttcct gaagatcaag aagccactgt cgtaccgcaa
     1741 gcccatggac acggacctgg tgtacatcga gaagtcgccc aactactgcg aggaggaccc
     1801 ggtgaccggc agtgtgggca cccagggccg cgcctgcaac aagacggctc cccaggccag
     1861 cggctgtgac ctcatgtgct gtgggcgtgg ctacaacacc caccagtacg cccgcgtgtg
     1921 gcagtgcaac tgtaagttcc actggtgctg ctatgtcaag tgcaacacgt gcagcgagcg
     1981 cacggagatg tacacgtgca agggcggagg taagcctatc cctaaccctc tcctcggtct
     2041 cgattctacg cgtaccggtt agtaatgagt ttaaacgggg gaggctaact gaaacacgga
     2101 aggagacaat accggaagga acccgcgcta tgacggcaat aaaaagacag aataaaacgc
     2161 acgggtgttg ggtcgtttgt tcataaacgc ggggttcggt cccagggctg gcactctgtc
     2221 gataccccac cgagacccca ttggggccaa tacgcccgcg tttcttcctt ttccccaccc
     2281 caccccccaa gttcgggtga aggcccaggg ctcgcagcca acgtcggggc ggcaggccct
     2341 gccatagcag atctgcgcag ctggggctct agggggtatc cccnnnnnnn nnnnnnnnnn
     2401 nnnnnnnnnn nnnnnnnnnn nnnnnnnnnn nnnnnnnnnn nnnnnnnnnn nnnnnnnnnn
     2461 nnnnnnnnnn nnnnnnnnnn nnnnnnnnnn nnnnnnnnnn nnnnnnncgc cggctttccc
     2521 cgtcaagctc taaatcgggg cannnnnnnn nnnnnnnnnn nnnnnnnnnn nnnnnnnnnn
     2581 nnnnnnnnnn nnnnnnnnna nnnnnnnnnn nnnnnnnnnn nnnnnnnnnn nnnnnnnnnn
     2641 nnnnnnnnnc ctttgacgtt ggagtccacg ttctttaata gtggactctt gttccaaact
     2701 ggaacaacac tcaaccctat ctcggtctat tcttttgatt tataagggat tttggggatt
     2761 tcggcctatt ggttaaaaaa tgagctgatt taacaaaaat ttaacgcgaa ttaattctgt
     2821 ggaatgtgtg tcagttaggg tgtggaaagt ccccaggctc cccagcaggc agaagtatgc
     2881 aaagcatgca tctcaattag tcagcaacca ggtgtggaaa gtccccaggc tccccagcag
     2941 gcagaagtat gcaaagcatg catctcaatt agtcagcaac catagtcccg cccctaactc
     3001 cgcccatccc gcccctaact ccgcccagtt ccgcccattc tccgccccat ggctgactaa
     3061 ttttttttat ttatgcagag gccgaggccg cctctgcctc tgagctattc cagaagtagt
     3121 gaggaggctt ttttggaggc ctaggctttt gcaaaaagct cccgggagct tgtatatcca
     3181 ttttcggatc tgatcaagag acaggatgag gatcgtttcg catgattgaa caagatggat
     3241 tgcacgcagg ttctccggcc gcttgggtgg agaggctatt cggctatgac tgggcacaac
     3301 agacaatcgg ctgctctgat gccgccgtgt tccggctgtc agcgcagggg cgcccggttc
     3361 tttttgtcaa gaccgacctg tccggtgccc tgaatgaact gcaggacgag gcagcgcggc
     3421 tatcgtggct ggccacgacg ggcgttcctt gcgcagctgt gctcgacgtt gtcactgaag
     3481 cgggaaggga ctggctgcta ttgggcgaag tgccggggca ggatctcctg tcatctcacc
     3541 ttgctcctgc cgagaaagta tccatcatgg ctgatgcaat gcggcggctg catacgcttg
     3601 atccggctac ctgcccattc gaccaccaag cgaaacatcg catcgagcga gcacgtactc
     3661 ggatggaagc cggtcttgtc gatcaggatg atctggacga agagcatcag gggctcgcgc
     3721 cagccgaact gttcgccagg ctcaaggcgc gcatgcccga cggcgaggat ctcgtcgtga
     3781 cccatggcga tgcctgcttg ccgaatatca tggtggaaaa tggccgcttt tctggattca
     3841 tcgactgtgg ccggctgggt gtggcggacc gctatcagga catagcgttg gctacccgtg
     3901 atattgctga agagcttggc ggcgaatggg ctgaccgctt cctcgtgctt tacggtatcg
     3961 ccgctcccga ttcgcagcgc atcgccttct atcgccttct tgacgagttc ttctgagcgg
     4021 gactctgggg ttcgcgaaat gaccgaccaa gcgacgccca acctgccatc acgagatttc
     4081 gattccaccg ccgccttcta tgaaaggttg ggcttcggaa tcgttttccg ggacgccggc
     4141 tggatgatcc tccagcgcgg ggatctcatg ctggagttct tcgcccaccc caacttgttt
     4201 attgcagctt ataatggtta caaataaagc aatagcatca caaatttcac aaataaagca
     4261 tttttttcac tgcattctag ttgtggtttg tccaaactca tcaatgtatc ttatcatgtc
     4321 tgtataccgt cgacctctag ctagagcttg gcgtaatcat ggtcatagct gtttcctgtg
     4381 tgaaattgtt atccgctcac aattccacac aacatacgag ccggaagcat aaagtgtaaa
     4441 gcctggggtg cctaatgagt gagctaactc acattaattg cgttgcgctc actgcccgct
     4501 ttccagtcgg gaaacctgtc gtgccagctg cattaatgaa tcggccaacg cgcggggaga
     4561 ggcggtttgc gtattgggcg ctcttccgct tcctcgctca ctgactcgct gcgctcggtc
     4621 gttcggctgc ggcgagcggt atcagctcac tcaaaggcgg taatacggtt atccacagaa
     4681 tcaggggata acgcaggaaa gaacatgtga gcaaaaggcc agcaaaaggc caggaaccgt
     4741 aaaaaggccg cgttgctggc gtttttccat aggctccgcc cccctgacga gcatcacaaa
     4801 aatcgacgct caagtcagag gtggcgaaac ccgacaggac tataaagata ccaggcgttt
     4861 ccccctggaa gctccctcgt gcgctctcct gttccgaccc tgccgcttac cggatacctg
     4921 tccgcctttc tcccttcggg aagcgtggcg ctttctcaat gctcacgctg taggtatctc
     4981 agttcggtgt aggtcgttcg ctccaagctg ggctgtgtgc acgaaccccc cgttcagccc
     5041 gaccgctgcg ccttatccgg taactatcgt cttgagtcca acccggtaag acacgactta
     5101 tcgccactgg cagcagccac tggtaacagg attagcagag cgaggtatgt aggcggtgct
     5161 acagagttct tgaagtggtg gcctaactac ggctacacta gaaggacagt atttggtatc
     5221 tgcgctctgc tgaagccagt taccttcgga aaaagagttg gtagctcttg atccggcaaa
     5281 caaaccaccg ctggtagcgg tggttttttt gtttgcaagc agcagattac gcgcagaaaa
     5341 aaaggatctc aagaagatcc tttgatcttt tctacggggt ctgacgctca gtggaacgaa
     5401 aactcacgtt aagggatttt ggtcatgaga ttatcaaaaa ggatcttcac ctagatcctt
     5461 ttaaattaaa aatgaagttt taaatcaatc taaagtatat atgagtaaac ttggtctgac
     5521 agttaccaat gcttaatcag tgaggcacct atctcagcga tctgtctatt tcgttcatcc
     5581 atagttgcct gactccccgt cgtgtagata actacgatac gggagggctt accatctggc
     5641 cccagtgctg caatgatacc gcgagaccca cgctcaccgg ctccagattt atcagcaata
     5701 aaccagccag ccggaagggc cgagcgcaga agtggtcctg caactttatc cgcctccatc
     5761 cagtctatta attgttgccg ggaagctaga gtaagtagtt cgccagttaa tagtttgcgc
     5821 aacgttgttg ccattgctac aggcatcgtg gtgtcacgct cgtcgtttgg tatggcttca
     5881 ttcagctccg gttcccaacg atcaaggcga gttacatgat cccccatgtt gtgcaaaaaa
     5941 gcggttagct ccttcggtcc tccgatcgtt gtcagaagta agttggccgc agtgttatca
     6001 ctcatggtta tggcagcact gcataattct cttactgtca tgccatccgt aagatgcttt
     6061 tctgtgactg gtgagtactc aaccaagtca ttctgagaat agtgtatgcg gcgaccgagt
     6121 tgctcttgcc cggcgtcaat acgggataat accgcgccac atagcagaac tttaaaagtg
     6181 ctcatcattg gaaaacgttc ttcggggcga aaactctcaa ggatcttacc gctgttgaga
     6241 tccagttcga tgtaacccac tcgtgcaccc aactgatctt cagcatcttt tactttcacc
     6301 agcgtttctg ggtgagcaaa aacaggaagg caaaatgccg caaaaaaggg aataagggcg
     6361 acacggaaat gttgaatact catactcttc ctttttcaat attattgaag catttatcag
     6421 ggttattgtc tcatgagcgg atacatattt gaatgtattt agaaaaataa acaaataggg
     6481 gttccgcgca catttccccg aaaagtgcca cctgacgtc
//
